Addgene plasmid #32891: p4978 pcDNA4-E6AP III E550L
Depositing lab: Peter Howley. Depositing organization: Harvard Medical School. Publication: Biochemical analysis of Angelman syndrome-associated mutations in the E3 ubiquitin ligase E6-associated protein. Cooper EM, Hudson AW, Amos J, Wagstaff J, Howley PM. J Biol Chem. 2004 Sep 24;279(39):41208-17. Epub 2004 Jul 19. 10.1074/jbc.M401302200 PubMed 15263005.
Backbone
  Vector backbone: pcDNA4
  Vector type: Mammalian Expression
Growth in bacteria
  Bacterial resistance: Ampicillin, 100 μg/mL
  Growth temperature: 37°C
  Growth strain: DH5alpha
  Copy number: Unknown
Gene/Insert
  Gene/Insert name: E6AP
  Species: H. sapiens (human)
  Mutation: E550L
  Entrez Gene: UBE3A (a.k.a. ANCR, AS, E6-AP, EPVE6AP, HPVE6A, PIX1)
  Promoter: CMV
  Tag / fusion protein: 6xHis Express (N terminal on backbone); T7-tag (N terminal on backbone)
  Cloning method: Restriction Enzyme; 5′ cloning site BamHI (not destroyed); 3′ cloning site EcoR V (destroyed during cloning)
  Sequencing primers: 5′ CMV-F; 3′ BGH-rev
Terms and licenses: Academic/Nonprofit Terms; Industry Terms: Not Available to Industry
How to cite: p4978 pcDNA4-E6AP III E550L was a gift from Peter Howley (Addgene plasmid # 32891 ; http://n2t.net/addgene:32891 ; RRID:Addgene_32891)
