[The description below was written by a language model from this plasmid's Addgene catalogue record.]
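Description:
p4978 pcDNA4-E6AP III E550L is a mammalian expression plasmid built on the pcDNA4 backbone that encodes human E6AP, the E3 ubiquitin ligase product of the UBE3A gene, carrying an E550L point substitution. The "III" in the name presumably indicates E6AP isoform III, although the record does not spell this out. The insert was placed by restriction cloning between a BamHI site, which is retained, and an EcoRV site, which was destroyed during cloning. Transcription is driven by the CMV promoter, a strong constitutive promoter for transient expression in transfected mammalian cells. The use of a BGH reverse sequencing primer suggests a bovine growth hormone polyadenylation signal downstream of the insert, as is usual for this vector family. The plasmid is propagated in E. coli under ampicillin selection. The record gives no copy number and lists no mammalian selection marker, and no feature table was supplied.

The backbone contributes an N-terminal tag region, recorded as a 6xHis/Express tag together with a T7 tag, so the mutant protein is produced as an N-terminally tagged fusion. The polyhistidine stretch allows metal-affinity purification, and the epitope tags allow detection or immunoprecipitation with tag-specific antibodies, which distinguishes the exogenous protein from endogenous E6AP.

The construct comes from a biochemical study of Angelman syndrome-associated mutations in E6AP. It is therefore suited to comparing the behaviour of this variant with wild-type E6AP in expression and ubiquitin ligase assays. The record does not state the specific functional effect of E550L, nor whether it is a patient-derived or an engineered change.
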