>Addgene plasmid #32891 | p4978 pcDNA4-E6AP III E550L | addgene partial sequence | sequence record 39736 | CMV-F 5'-CGCAAATGGGCGGTAGGCGTG-3'
TAGCGACTCTCTGGCTACTAGAGAACCCACTGCTTACTGGCTTATCGAAATTAATACGACTCACTATAGG
GAGACCCAAGCTGGCTAGCGTTTAAACTTAAGCTTAGCGCAGAGGCTTGGGGCAGCCGAGCGGCAGCCAG
GCCCCGGCCCGGGCCTCGGTTCCAGAAGGGAGAGGAGCCCGCCAAGGCGCGCAAGAGAGCGGGCTGCCTC
GCAGTCCGAGCCGGAGAGGGAGCGCGAGCCGCGCCGGCCCCGGACGGCCTCCGAAACCATGGGGGGTTCT
CATCATCATCATCATCATGGTATGGCTAGCATGACTGGTGGACAGCAAATGGGTCGGGATCTGTACGACG
ATGACGATAAGGTACCAGGATCCACCATGGCCACAGCTTGTAAAAGATCAGGAGAACCTCAGTCTGACGA
CATTGAAGCTAGCCGAATGAAGCGAGCAGCTGCAAAGCATCTAATAGAACGCTACTACCACCAGTTAACT
GAGGGCTGTGGAAATGAAGCCTGCACGAATGAGTTTTGTGCTTCCTGTCCAACTTTTCTTCGTATGGATA
ATAATGCAGCAGCTATTAAAGCCCTCGAGCTTTATAAGATTAATGCAAAACTCTGTGATCCTCATCCCTC
CAAGAAAGGAGCAAGCTCAGCTTACCTTGAGAACTCGAAAGGTGCCCCCAACA
