>Addgene plasmid #32891 | p4978 pcDNA4-E6AP III E550L | addgene partial sequence | sequence record 39737 | hE6AP-F 5'-ccctggaaactgaacttggt-3'
GGAGCGAACACTTATCCCTTTTGAGAGTTTATTAATGAACCACTGAATGAGGTTCTAGAAATGGATAAAG
ATTATACTTTTTTCAAAGTAGAAACAGAGAACAAATTCTCTTTTATGACATGTCCCTTTATATTGAATGC
TGTCACAAAGAATTTGGGATTATATTATGACAATAGAATTCGCATGTACAGTGAACGAAGAATCACTGTT
CTCTACAGCTTAGTTCAAGGACAGCAGTTGAATCCATATTTGAGACTCAAAGTTAGACGTGACCATATCA
TAGATGATGCACTTGTCCGGCTAGAGATGATCGCTATGGAAAATCCTGCAGACTTGAAGAAGCAGTTGTA
TGTGGAATTTGAAGGAGAACAAGGAGTTGATGAGGGAGGTGTTTCCAAACTATTTTTTCAGCTGGTTGTG
GAGGAAATCTTCAATCCAGATATTGGTATGTTCACATACGATGAATCTACAAAATTGTTTTGGTTTAATC
CATCTTCTTTTGAAACTGAGGGTCAGTTTACTCTGATTGGCATAGTACTGGGTCTGGCTATTTACAATAA
CTGTATACTGGATGTACATTTTCCCATGGTTGTCTACAGGAAGCTAATGGGGAAAAAAGGAACTTTTCGT
GACTTGGGAGACTCTCACCCAGTTCTATATCAGAGTTTAAAAGATTTATT
